>Addgene plasmid #219295 | SFFV-CGGBP1-Brd 370 | addgene full sequence | sequence record 449802 | Addgene NGS Result
ATTTATGCAGAGGCCGAGGCCGCCTCGGCCTCTGAGCTATTCCAGAAGTAGTGAGGAGGCTTTTTTGGAG
GCCTAGGGACGTACCCAATTCGCCCTATAGTGAGTCGTATTACGCGCGCTCACTGGCCGTCGTTTTACAA
CGTCGTGACTGGGAAAACCCTGGCGTTACCCAACTTAATCGCCTTGCAGCACATCCCCCTTTCGCCAGCT
GGCGTAATAGCGAAGAGGCCCGCACCGATCGCCCTTCCCAACAGTTGCGCAGCCTGAATGGCGAATGGG
[124 nt withheld, positions 280-403]
C
[91 nt withheld, positions 405-495]
A
[49 nt withheld, positions 497-545]
CCTTTGACGTTGGAGTCCACGTTCTTT
[37 nt withheld, positions 573-609]
ACCCTATCTCGGTCTATTCTTTTGATTTATAAGGGATTTTGCCGATTTCGGCCTATTGGTTAAAAAATGA
GCTGATTTAACAAAAATTTAACGCGAATTTTAACAAAATATTAACGCTTACAATTTAGGTGGCACTTTTC
GGGGAAATGTGCGCGGAACCCCTATTTGTTTATTTTTCTAAATACATTCAAATATGTATCCGCTCATGAG
ACAATAACCCTGATAAATGCTTCAATAATATTGAAAAAGGAAGAGTATGAGTATTCAACATTTCCGTGTC
GCCCTTATTCCCTTTTTTGCGGCATTTTGCCTTCCTGTTTTTGCTCACCCAGAAACGCTGGTGAAAGTAA
AAGATGCTGAAGATCAGTTGGGTGCACGAGTGGGTTACATCGAACTGGATCTCAACAGCGGTAAGATCCT
TGAGAGTTTTCGCCCCGAAGAACGTTTTCCAATGATGAGCACTTTTAAAGTTCTGCTATGTGGCGCGGTA
TTATCCCGTATTGACGCCGGGCAAGAGCAACTCGGTCGCCGCATACACTATTCTCAGAATGACTTGGTTG
AGTACTCACCAGTCACAGAAAAGCATCTTACGGATGGCATGACAGTAAGAGAATTATGCAGTGCTGCCAT
AACCATGAGTGATAACACTGCGGCCAACTTACTTCTGACAACGATCGGAGGACCGAAGGAGCTAACCGCT
TTTTTGCACAACATGGGGGATCATGTAACTCGCCTTGATCGTTGGGAACCGGAGCTGAATGAAGCCATAC
CAAACGACGAGCGTGACACCACGATGCCTGTAGCAATGGCAACAACGTTGCGCAAACTATTAACTGGCGA
ACTACTTACTCTAGCTTCCCGGCAACAATTAATAGACTGGATGGAGGCGGATAAAGTTGCAGGACCACTT
CTGCGCTCGGCCCTTCCGGCTGGCTGGTTTATTGCTGATAAATCTGGAGCCGGTGAGCGTGGGTCTCGCG
GTATCATTGCAGCACTGGGGCCAGATGGTAAGCCCTCCCGTATCGTAGTTATCTACACGACGGGGAGTCA
GGCAACTATGGATGAACGAAATAGACAGATCGCTGAGATAGGTGCCTCACTGATTAAGCATTGGTAACTG
TCAGACCAAGTTTACTCATATATACTTTAGATTGATTTAAAACTTCATTTTTAATTTAAAAGGATCTAGG
TGAAGATCCTTTTTGATAATCTCATGACCAAAATCCCTTAACGTGAGTTTTCGTTCCACTGAGCGTCAGA
CCCCGTAGAAAAGATCAAAGGATCTTCTTGAGATCCTTTTTTTCTGCGCGTAATCTGCTGCTTGCAAACA
AAAAAACCACCGCTACCAGCGGTGGTTTGTTTGCCGGATCAAGAGCTACCAACTCTTTTTCCGAAGGTAA
CTGGCTTCAGCAGAGCGCAGATACCAAATACTGTTCTTCTAGTGTAGCCGTAGTTAGGCCACCACTTCAA
GAACTCTGTAGCACCGCCTACATACCTCGCTCTGCTAATCCTGTTACCAGTGGCTGCTGCCAGTGGCGAT
AAGTCGTGTCTTACCGGGTTGGACTCAAGACGATAGTTACCGGATAAGGCGCAGCGGTCGGGCTGAACGG
GGGGTTCGTGCACACAGCCCAGCTTGGAGCGAACGACCTACACCGAACTGAGATACCTACAGCGTGAGCT
ATGAGAAAGCGCCACGCTTCCCGAAGGGAGAAAGGCGGACAGGTATCCGGTAAGCGGCAGGGTCGGAACA
GGAGAGCGCACGAGGGAGCTTCCAGGGGGAAACGCCTGGTATCTTTATAGTCCTGTCGGGTTTCGCCACC
TCTGACTTGAGCGTCGATTTTTGTGATGCTCGTCAGGGGGGCGGAGCCTATGGAAAAACGCCAGCAACGC
GGCCTTTTTACGGTTCCTGGCCTTTTGCTGGCCTTTTGCTCACATGTTCTTTCCTGCGTTATCCCCTGAT
TCTGTGGATAACCGTATTACCGCCTTTGAGTGAGCTGATACCGCTCGCCGCAGCCGAACGACCGAGCGCA
GCGAGTCAGTGAGCGAGGAAGCGGAAGAGCGCCCAATACGCAAACCGCCTCTCCCCGCGCGTTGGCCGAT
TCATTAATGCAGCTGGCACGACAGGTTTCCCGACTGGAAAGCGGGCAGTGAGCGCAACGCAATTAATGTG
AGTTAGCTCACTCATTAGGCACCCCAGGCTTTACACTTTATGCTTCCGGCTCGTATGTTGTGTGGAATTG
TGAGCGGATAACAATTTCACACAGGAAACAGCTATGACCATGATTACGCCAAGCGCGCAATTAACCCTCA
CTAAAGGGAACAAAAGCTGGAGCTGCAAGCTTAATGTAGTCTTATGCAATACTCTTGTAGTCTTGCAACA
TGGTAACGATGAGTTAGCAACATGCCTTACAAGGAGAGAAAAAGCACCGTGCATGCCGATTGGTGGAAGT
AAGGTGGTACGATCGTGCCTTATTAGGAAGGCAACAGACGGGTCTGACATGGATTGGACGAACCACTGAA
TTGCCGCATTGCAGAGATATTGTATTTAAGTGCCTAGCTCGATACATAAACGGGTCTCTCTGGTTAGACC
AGATCTGAGCCTGGGAGCTCTCTGGCTAACTAGGGAACCCACTGCTTAAGCCTCAATAAAGCTTGCCTTG
AGTGCTTCAAGTAGTGTGTGCCCGTCTGTTGTGTGACTCTGGTAACTAGAGATCCCTCAGACCCTTTTAG
TCAGTGTGGAAAATCTCTAGCAGTGGCGCCCGAACAGGGACTTGAAAGCGAAAGGGAAACCAGAGGAGCT
CTCTCGACGCAGGACTCGGCTTGCTGAAGCGCGCACGGCAAGAGGCGAGGGGCGGCGACTGGTGAGTACG
CCAAAAATTTTGACTAGCGGAGGCTAGAAGGAGAGAGATGGGTGCGAGAGCGTCAGTATTAAGCGGGGGA
GAATTAGATCGCGATGGGAAAAAATTCGGTTAAGGCCAGGGGGAAAGAAAAAATATAAATTAAAACATAT
AGTATGGGCAAGCAGGGAGCTAGAACGATTCGCAGTTAATCCTGGCCTGTTAGAAACATCAGAAGGCTGT
AGACAAATACTGGGACAGCTACAACCATCCCTTCAGACAGGATCAGAAGAACTTAGATCATTATATAATA
CAGTAGCAACCCTCTATTGTGTGCATCAAAGGATAGAGATAAAAGACACCAAGGAAGCTTTAGACAAGAT
AGAGGAAGAGCAAAACAAAAGTAAGACCACCGCACAGCAAGCGGCCGCTGATCTTCAGACCTGGAGGAGG
AGATATGAGGGACAATTGGAGAAGTGAATTATATAAATATAAAGTAGTAAAAATTGAACCATTAGGAGTA
GCACCCACCAAGGCAAAGAGAAGAGTGGTGCAGAGAGAAAAAAGAGCAGTGGGAATAGGAGCTTTGTTCC
TTGGGTTCTTGGGAGCAGCAGGAAGCACTATGGGCGCAGCGTCAATGACGCTGACGGTACAGGCCAGACA
ATTATTGTCTGGTATAGTGCAGCAGCAGAACAATTTGCTGAGGGCTATTGAGGCGCAACAGCATCTGTTG
CAACTCACAGTCTGGGGCATCAAGCAGCTCCAGGCAAGAATCCTGGCTGTGGAAAGATACCTAAAGGATC
AACAGCTCCTGGGGATTTGGGGTTGCTCTGGAAAACTCATTTGCACCACTGCTGTGCCTTGGAATGCTAG
TTGGAGTAATAAATCTCTGGAACAGATTTGGAATCACACGACCTGGATGGAGTGGGACAGAGAAATTAAC
AATTACACAAGCTTAATACACTCCTTAATTGAAGAATCGCAAAACCAGCAAGAAAAGAATGAACAAGAAT
TATTGGAATTAGATAAATGGGCAAGTTTGTGGAATTGGTTTAACATAACAAATTGGCTGTGGTATATAAA
ATTATTCATAATGATAGTAGGAGGCTTGGTAGGTTTAAGAATAGTTTTTGCTGTACTTTCTATAGTGAAT
AGAGTTAGGCAGGGATATTCACCATTATCGTTTCAGACCCACCTCCCAACCCCGAGGGGACCCGACAGGC
CCGAAGGAATAGAAGAAGAAGGTGGAGAGAGAGACAGAGACAGATCCATTCGATTAGTGAACGGATCTCG
ACGGTATCGGTTAACTTTTAAAAGAAAAGGGGGGATTGGGGGGTACAGTGCAGGGGAAAGAATAGTAGAC
ATAATAGCAACAGACATACAAACTAAAGAATTACAAAAACAAATTACAAAAATTCAAAATTTTATCGATC
ACGAGACTAGCCTCGAGCTGGCTGCAGTAACGCCATTTTGCAAGGCATGGAAAAATACCAAACCAAGAAT
AGAGAAGTTCAGATCAAGGGCGGGTACATGAAAATAGCTAACGTTGGGCCAAACAGGATATCTGCGGTGA
GCAGTTTCGGCCCCGGCCCGGGGCCAAGAACAGATGGTCACCGCAGTTTCGGCCCCGGCCCGAGGCCAAG
AACAGATGGTCCCCAGATATGGCCCAACCCTCAGCAGTTTCTTAAGACCCATCAGATGTTTCCAGGCTCC
CCCAAGGACCTGAAATGACCCTGCGCCTTATTTGAATTAACCAATCAGCCTGCTTCTCGCTTCTGTTCGC
GCGCTTCTGCTTCCCGAGCTCTATAAAAGAGCTCACAACCCCTCACTCGGCGCGCCAGTCCTCCGACAGA
CTGAGTCGGCCGGTCGAATCAAGCTTATCGATACCGTCGACGGATCCGCTAGCCCGCGGTTCGAAATGGA
GCGATTTGTAGTAACAGCACCACCTGCTCGAAACCGTTCTAAGACTGCTTTGTATGTGACTCCCCTGGAT
CGAGTCACTGAGTTTGGAGGTGAGCTGCATGAAGATGGAGGAAAACTCTTCTGCACTTCTTGCAATGTGG
TTCTGAATCATGTTCGCAAGTCTGCCATTAGTGACCACCTCAAGTCAAAGACTCATACCAAGAGGAAGGC
AGAATTTGAAGAGCAGAATGTGAGAAAGAAGCAGAGGCCCCTAACTGCATCTCTTCAGTGCAACAGTACT
GCGCAAACAGAGAAAGTCAGTGTTATCCAGGACTTTGTGAAAATGTGCCTGGAAGCCAACATCCCACTTG
AGAAGGCTGATCACCCAGCAGTCCGTGCTTTCCTATCTCGCCATGTGAAGAATGGAGGCTCCATACCTAA
GTCAGACCAGCTACGGAGGGCATATCTTCCTGATGGATATGAGAATGAGAATCAACTCCTCAACTCACAA
GATTGTTGAACCGGTCGGATCCCCCGGGCTGCAGGAATTCGAGCATCTTACCGCCATTTATTCCCATATT
TGTTCTGTTTTTCTTGATTTGGGTATACATTTAAATGTTAATAAAACAAAATGGTGGGGCAATCATTTAC
ATTTTTAGGGATATGTAATTACTAGTTCAGGTGTATTGCCACAAGACAAACATGTTAAGAAACTTTCCCG
TTATTTACGCTCTGTTCCTGTTAATCAACCTCTGGATTACAAAATTTGTGAAAGATTGACTGATATTCTT
AACTATGTTGCTCCTTTTACGCTGTGTGGATATGCTGCTTTAATGCCTCTGTATCATGCTATTGCTTCCC
GTACGGCTTTCGTTTTCTCCTCCTTGTATAAATCCTGGTTGCTGTCTCTTTATGAGGAGTTGTGGCCCGT
TGTCCGTCAACGTGGCGTGGTGTGCTCTGTGTTTGCTGACGCAACCCCCACTGGCTGGGGCATTGCCACC
ACCTGTCAACTCCTTTCTGGGACTTTCGCTTTCCCCCTCCCGATCGCCACGGCAGAACTCATCGCCGCCT
GCCTTGCCCGCTGCTGGACAGGGGCTAGGTTGCTGGGCACTGATAATTCCGTGGTGTTGTCGGGGAAGCT
GACGTCCTTTGCAATTCGATATCAAGCTGTACCTTCTAGATGTACACACCAGTCAGCGCTTCTATACCAA
TGACTTACAAGGCAGCTGTAGATCTTAGCCACTTTTTAAAAGAAAAGGGGGGACTGGAAGGGCTAATTCA
CTCCCAACGAAGACAAGATCTGCTTTTTGCTTGTACTGGGTCTCTCTGGTTAGACCAGATCTGAGCCTGG
GAGCTCTCTGGCTAACTAGGGAACCCACTGCTTAAGCCTCAATAAAGCTTGCCTTGAGTGCTTCAAGTAG
TGTGTGCCCGTCTGTTGTGTGACTCTGGTAACTAGAGATCCCTCAGACCCTTTTAGTCAGTGTGGAAAAT
CTCTAGCAGTAGTAGTTCATGTCATCTTATTATTCAGTATTTATAACTTGCAAAGAAATGAATATCAGAG
AGTGAGAGGAACTTGTTTATTGCAGCTTATAATGGTTACAAATAAAGCAATAGCATCACAAATTTCACAA
ATAAAGCATTTTTTTCACTGCATTCTAGTTGTGGTTTGTCCAAACTCATCAATGTATCTTATCATGTCTG
GCTCTAGCTATCCCGCCCCTAACTCCGCCCATCCCGCCCCTAACTCCGCCCAGTTCCGCCCATTCTCCGC
CCCATGGCTGACTAATTTTTTTT
Features (pLannotate 1.2.2; 29 found; start..end, strand, type, name):
     94..112     -  promoter       T7 promoter: promoter for bacteriophage T7 RNA polymerase
    120..275     +  CDS            lacZα (fragment): LacZα fragment of β-galactosidase; lacZ fragment
    280..708     +  rep_origin     f1 ori (sequence partly withheld): f1 bacteriophage origin of replication; arrow indicates direction of (+) strand synthesis
    761..865     +  promoter       AmpR promoter: bla
    866..1726    +  CDS            AmpR: β-lactamase; bla; confers resistance to ampicillin, carbenicillin, and related antibiotics
   1897..2485    +  rep_origin     ori: high-copy-number ColE1/pMB1/pBR322/pUC origin of replication
   2668..2760    +  CDS            lacI (fragment): lac repressor; lacI; The lac repressor binds to the lac operator to inhibit transcription in E. coli. This inhibition can be relieved by adding lactose or isopropyl-β-D-thiogalactopyranoside (IPTG).
   2773..2794    +  protein_bind   CAP binding site: CAP binding activates transcription in the presence of cAMP. E. coli catabolite activator protein
   2809..2839    +  promoter       lac promoter: promoter for the E. coli lac operon
   2847..2863    +  protein_bind   lac operator: The lac repressor binds to the lac operator to inhibit transcription in E. coli. This inhibition can be relieved by adding lactose or isopropyl-β-D-thiogalactopyranoside (IPTG). lac repressor encoded by lacI
   2908..2926    +  promoter       T3 promoter: promoter for bacteriophage T3 RNA polymerase
   2954..3180    +  promoter       RSV promoter: Rous sarcoma virus enhancer/promoter
   3181..3361    +  LTR            5' LTR (truncated): truncated 5' long terminal repeat (LTR) from HIV-1
   3408..3533    +  misc_feature   HIV-1 Ψ: packaging signal of human immunodeficiency virus type 1
   3517..3880    +  CDS            HIV-1 gag (fragment): gag protein from human immunodeficiency virus 1; gag
   4026..4259    +  misc_feature   RRE: The Rev response element (RRE) of HIV-1 allows for Rev-dependent mRNA export from the nucleus to the cytoplasm.
   4636..4736    +  CDS            Rev (fragment): human immunodeficiency virus 1 (HIV-1) Rev protein; rev; enhances nuclear export of unspliced and incompletely spliced viral mRNAs
   4755..4872    +  misc_feature   cPPT/CTS: central polypurine tract and central termination sequence of HIV-1
   4906..5307    +  promoter       SFFV promoter: spleen focus-forming virus long terminal repeat (LTR) promoter
   5317..5340    +  misc_feature   MCS (fragment): pBluescript multiple cloning site
   5365..5865    +  CDS            CGGBP1: CGBP1_HUMAN - Also known as CGGBP. Experimental evidence at protein level: Swiss-Prot protein existence level 1. Binds to nonmethylated 5'-d(CGG)(n)-3' trinucleotide repeats in the FMR1 promoter. May play a role in regulating FMR1 promoter. From Homo sapiens (Human).
   5876..5901    +  misc_feature   MCS (fragment): pBluescript multiple cloning site
   5901..5960    +  CDS            S (fragment): HBSAG_WHV6 - Experimental evidence at transcript level: Swiss-Prot protein existence level 2. The middle envelope protein plays an important role in the budding of the virion. It is involved in the induction of budding in a nucleocapsid independent way. In this process the majority of envelope proteins bud to form subviral lipoprotein particles of 22 nm of diameter that do not contain a nucleocapsid (By similarity). From Woodchuck hepatitis B virus (isolate w64/pWS23) (WHV).
   6092..6495    +  misc_feature   WPRE: woodchuck hepatitis virus posttranscriptional regulatory element
   6538..6612    +  CDS            nef (fragment): NEF_HV1Z2 - Experimental evidence at protein level: Swiss-Prot protein existence level 1. Extracellular Nef protein targets CD4(+) T-lymphocytes for apoptosis by interacting with CXCR4 surface receptors. From Human immunodeficiency virus type 1 group M subtype D (isolate Z2/CDC-Z34) (HIV-1).
   6614..6847    +  LTR            3' LTR (ΔU3): self-inactivating 3' long terminal repeat (LTR) from HIV-1
   6919..7040    +  polyA_signal   SV40 poly(A) signal: SV40 polyadenylation signal
   7059..7080    +  rep_origin     SV40 ori (fragment): SV40 origin of replication
   7080..73      +  rep_origin     SV40 ori (across the origin): SV40 origin of replication
