[The description below was written by a language model from this plasmid's Addgene catalogue record and pLannotate feature annotations shown in this document.]
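Description:
SFFV-CGGBP1-Brd 370 is a lentiviral expression plasmid built on the SFFV-MCS backbone that carries the human transcription factor CGGBP1 together with a construct-specific DNA barcode. It is propagated in E. coli through a high-copy ColE1/pUC-type origin with ampicillin selection (AmpR, β-lactamase). The bacterial portion also retains an f1 origin, lacZα and lac regulatory remnants, and T7/T3 promoters inherited from a pBluescript-type cloning vector. No mammalian selection marker or fluorescent reporter appears in the record or the feature table.

The transfer cassette has a third-generation, self-inactivating layout. An RSV promoter fused to a truncated HIV-1 5' LTR drives production of genomic RNA in packaging cells. This is followed by the Ψ packaging signal with a gag fragment, the Rev response element for Rev-dependent nuclear export, and the cPPT/CTS, which aids nuclear import of the viral genome. The internal spleen focus-forming virus (SFFV) promoter, which is commonly used for strong expression in haematopoietic cells, drives the roughly 500 bp CGGBP1 coding sequence, cloned between flanking multiple-cloning-site remnants with no annotated tags. A WPRE downstream enhances transcript stability and expression. It is followed by the ΔU3 3' LTR and an SV40 polyadenylation signal with SV40 origin sequence.

According to the depositor, the barcode was inserted at an XbaI site after the WPRE (SFFV–TF–WPRE–barcode). It is not annotated in the feature table. This position would place the barcode within the SFFV-driven transcript, which allows the delivered factor to be identified by sequencing. The plasmid belongs to a barcoded transcription factor collection made for combinatorial screening in immune cell reprogramming.
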