Addgene plasmid #219295: SFFV-CGGBP1-Brd 370
Purpose: Transcription factor CGGBP1 with a specific barcode assigned.
Depositing lab: Filipe Pereira. Depositing organization: Center for Neuroscience and Cell Biology, University of Coimbra. Publication: A combinatorial transcription factor screening platform for immune cell reprogramming. Kurochkin I, Altman AR, Caiado I, Pertiga-Cabral D, Halitzki E, Minaeva M, Zimmermannova O, Henriques-Oliveira L, Klein D, Nair M, Oliveira D, Cajal LR, Knittel R, Feick C, Ringner M, Martin M, Cirovic B, Pires CF, Rosa FF, Sitnicka E, Theis FJ, Pereira CF. Cell Syst. 2026 Jan 21;17(1):101457. doi: 10.1016/j.cels.2025.101457. Epub 2026 Jan 14. PubMed 41539305.
Backbone
  Vector backbone: SFFV-MCS
  Backbone size w/o insert (bp): 6638
  Vector type: Lentiviral
Growth in bacteria
  Bacterial resistance: Ampicillin, 100 μg/mL
  Growth temperature: 37°C
  Growth strain: NEB Stable
  Copy number: High Copy
Gene/Insert
  Gene/Insert name: CGGBP1
  Species: H. sapiens (human)
  Insert size (bp): 504
  Entrez Gene: CGGBP1 (a.k.a. CGGBP, p20-CGGBP)
  Promoter: The spleen focus-forming virus (SFFV) promoter
  Cloning method: Restriction Enzyme; 5′ cloning site Bsp119I (not destroyed); 3′ cloning site BstHI (not destroyed)
Terms and licenses: Academic/Nonprofit Terms; Industry Terms: Not Available to Industry
Depositor comments: Barcode sequence cloned into XbaI restriction site. Design of plasmid is as follows: SFFV-[TF sequence]-WPRE-[Barcode sequence].
How to cite: SFFV-CGGBP1-Brd 370 was a gift from Filipe Pereira (Addgene plasmid # 219295 ; http://n2t.net/addgene:219295 ; RRID:Addgene_219295)
