>Addgene plasmid #219295 | SFFV-CGGBP1-Brd 370 | depositor partial sequence | sequence record 428365 | TF ORF
ATGGAGCGATTTGTAGTAACAGCACCACCTGCTCGAAACCGTTCTAAGACTGCTTTGTATGTGACTCCCC
TGGATCGAGTCACTGAGTTTGGAGGTGAGCTGCATGAAGATGGAGGAAAACTCTTCTGCACTTCTTGCAA
TGTGGTTCTGAATCATGTTCGCAAGTCTGCCATTAGTGACCACCTCAAGTCAAAGACTCATACCAAGAGG
AAGGCAGAATTTGAAGAGCAGAATGTGAGAAAGAAGCAGAGGCCCCTAACTGCATCTCTTCAGTGCAACA
GTACTGCGCAAACAGAGAAAGTCAGTGTTATCCAGGACTTTGTGAAAATGTGCCTGGAAGCCAACATCCC
ACTTGAGAAGGCTGATCACCCAGCAGTCCGTGCTTTCCTATCTCGCCATGTGAAGAATGGAGGCTCCATA
CCTAAGTCAGACCAGCTACGGAGGGCATATCTTCCTGATGGATATGAGAATGAGAATCAACTCCTCAACT
CACAAGATTGTTGA
