>Addgene plasmid #219295 | SFFV-CGGBP1-Brd 370 | depositor partial sequence | sequence record 428366 | Barcode sequence
TGTACACACCAGTCAGCGCT
